>Addgene plasmid #142592 | TFORF0296 | addgene full sequence | sequence record 395981 | Addgene NGS Result
TTAATGTAGTCTTATGCAATACTCTTGTAGTCTTGCAACATGGTAACGATGAGTTAGCAACATGCCTTAC
AAGGAGAGAAAAAGCACCGTGCATGCCGATTGGTGGAAGTAAGGTGGTACGATCGTGCCTTATTAGGAAG
GCAACAGACGGGTCTGACATGGATTGGACGAACCACTGAATTGCCGCATTGCAGAGATATTGTATTTAAG
TGCCTAGCTCGATACATAAACGGGTCTCTCTGGTTAGACCAGATCTGAGCCTGGGAGCTCTCTGGCTAAC
TAGGGAACCCACTGCTTAAGCCTCAATAAAGCTTGCCTTGAGTGCTTCAAGTAGTGTGTGCCCGTCTGTT
GTGTGACTCTGGTAACTAGAGATCCCTCAGACCCTTTTAGTCAGTGTGGAAAATCTCTAGCAGTGGCGCC
CGAACAGGGACTTGAAAGCGAAAGGGAAACCAGAGGAGCTCTCTCGACGCAGGACTCGGCTTGCTGAAGC
GCGCACGGCAAGAGGCGAGGGGCGGCGACTGGTGAGTACGCCAAAAATTTTGACTAGCGGAGGCTAGAAG
GAGAGAGATGGGTGCGAGAGCGTCAGTATTAAGCGGGGGAGAATTAGATCGCGATGGGAAAAAATTCGGT
TAAGGCCAGGGGGAAAGAAAAAATATAAATTAAAACATATAGTATGGGCAAGCAGGGAGCTAGAACGATT
CGCAGTTAATCCTGGCCTGTTAGAAACATCAGAAGGCTGTAGACAAATACTGGGACAGCTACAACCATCC
CTTCAGACAGGATCAGAAGAACTTAGATCATTATATAATACAGTAGCAACCCTCTATTGTGTGCATCAAA
GGATAGAGATAAAAGACACCAAGGAAGCTTTAGACAAGATAGAGGAAGAGCAAAACAAAAGTAAGACCAC
CGCACAGCAAGCGGCCGCTGATCTTCAGACCTGGAGGAGGAGATATGAGGGACAATTGGAGAAGTGAATT
ATATAAATATAAAGTAGTAAAAATTGAACCATTAGGAGTAGCACCCACCAAGGCAAAGAGAAGAGTGGTG
CAGAGAGAAAAAAGAGCAGTGGGAATAGGAGCTTTGTTCCTTGGGTTCTTGGGAGCAGCAGGAAGCACTA
TGGGCGCAGCGTCAATGACGCTGACGGTACAGGCCAGACAATTATTGTCTGGTATAGTGCAGCAGCAGAA
CAATTTGCTGAGGGCTATTGAGGCGCAACAGCATCTGTTGCAACTCACAGTCTGGGGCATCAAGCAGCTC
CAGGCAAGAATCCTGGCTGTGGAAAGATACCTAAAGGATCAACAGCTCCTGGGGATTTGGGGTTGCTCTG
GAAAACTCATTTGCACCACTGCTGTGCCTTGGAATGCTAGTTGGAGTAATAAATCTCTGGAACAGATTTG
GAATCACACGACCTGGATGGAGTGGGACAGAGAAATTAACAATTACACAAGCTTAATACACTCCTTAATT
GAAGAATCGCAAAACCAGCAAGAAAAGAATGAACAAGAATTATTGGAATTAGATAAATGGGCAAGTTTGT
GGAATTGGTTTAACATAACAAATTGGCTGTGGTATATAAAATTATTCATAATGATAGTAGGAGGCTTGGT
AGGTTTAAGAATAGTTTTTGCTGTACTTTCTATAGTGAATAGAGTTAGGCAGGGATATTCACCATTATCG
TTTCAGACCCACCTCCCAACCCCGAGGGGACCCATGCATTGCATCTCAATTAGTCAGCAACCAGGTGTGG
AAAGTCCCCAGGCTCCCCAGCAGGCAGAAGTATGCAAAGCATGCGTCTCAATTAGTCAGCAACCATAGTC
CCGCCCCTAACTCCGCCCATCCCGCCCCTAACTCCGCCCAGTTCCGCCCATTCTCCGCCCCATGGCTGAC
TAATTTTTTTTATTTATGCAGAGGCCGAGGCCGCCTCGGCCTCTGAGCTATTCCAGAAGTAGTGAGGAGG
CTTTTTTGGAGGCCTAGGCTTTTGCAAAAAGCTTTCTAGAGGTACCACCGGAGCTTACCATGACCGAGTA
CAAGCCCACGGTGCGCCTCGCCACCCGCGACGACGTCCCCAGGGCCGTACGCACCCTCGCCGCCGCGTTC
GCCGACTACCCCGCCACGCGCCACACCGTCGATCCGGACCGCCACATCGAGCGGGTCACCGAGCTGCAAG
AACTCTTCCTCACGCGCGTCGGGCTCGACATCGGCAAGGTGTGGGTCGCGGACGACGGCGCCGCCGTGGC
GGTCTGGACCACGCCGGAGAGCGTCGAAGCGGGGGCGGTGTTCGCCGAGATCGGCCCGCGCATGGCCGAG
TTGAGCGGTTCCCGGCTGGCCGCGCAGCAACAGATGGAAGGCCTCCTGGCGCCGCACCGGCCCAAGGAGC
CCGCGTGGTTCCTGGCCACCGTCGGCGTCTCGCCCGACCACCAGGGCAAGGGTCTGGGCAGCGCCGTCGT
GCTCCCCGGAGTGGAGGCGGCCGAGCGCGCCGGGGTGCCCGCCTTCCTGGAGACCTCCGCGCCCCGCAAC
CTCCCCTTCTACGAGCGGCTCGGCTTCACCGTCACCGCCGACGTCGAGGTGCCCGAAGGACCGCGCACCT
GGTGCATGACCCGCAAGCCCGGTGCCAGTTAACGAATTCTAGATCTTGAGACAAATGGCAGTATTCATCC
ACAATTTTAAAAGAAAAGGGGGGATTGGGGGGTACAGTGCAGGGGAAAGAATAGTAGACATAATAGCAAC
AGACATACAAACTAAAGAATTACAAAAACAAATTACAAAAATTCAAAATTTTCGGGTTTATTACAGGGAC
AGCAGAGATCCACTTTGGCGCCGGCTCGAGGCCTGCAGGTGCAAAGATGGATAAAGTTTTAAACAGAGAG
GAATCTTTGCAGCTAATGGACCTTCTAGGTCTTGAAAGGAGTGGGAATTGGCTCCGGTGCCCGTCAGTGG
GCAGAGCGCACATCGCCCACAGTCCCCGAGAAGTTGGGGGGAGGGGTCGGCAATTGAACCGGTGCCTAGA
GAAGGTGGCGCGGGGTAAACTGGGAAAGTGATGTCGTGTACTGGCTCCGCCTTTTTCCCGAGGGTGGGGG
AGAACCGTATATAAGTGCAGTAGTCGCCGTGAACGTTCTTTTTCGCAACGGGTTTGCCGCCAGAACACAG
GTAAGTGCCGTGTGTGGTTCCCGCGGGCCTGGCCTCTTTACGGGTTATGGCCCTTGCGTGCCTTGAATTA
CTTCCACCTGGCTGCAGTACGTGATTCTTGATCCCGAGCTTCGGGTTGGAAGTGGGTGGGAGAGTTCGAG
GCCTTGCGCTTAAGGAGCCCCTTCGCCTCGTGCTTGAGTTGAGGCCTGGCCTGGGCGCTGGGGCCGCCGC
GTGCGAATCTGGTGGCACCTTCGCGCCTGTCTCGCTGCTTTCGATAAGTCTCTAGCCATTTAAAATTTTT
GATGACCTGCTGCGACGCTTTTTTTCTGGCAAGATAGTCTTGTAAATGCGGGCCAAGATCTGCACACTGG
TATTTCGGTTTTTGGGGCCGCGGGCGGCGACGGGGCCCGTGCGTCCCAGCGCACATGTTCGGCGAGGCGG
GGCCTGCGAGCGCGGCCACCGAGAATCGGACGGGGGTAGTCTCAAGCTGGCCGGCCTGCTCTGGTGCCTG
GCCTCGCGCCGCCGTGTATCGCCCCGCCCTGGGCGGCAAGGCTGGCCCGGTCGGCACCAGTTGCGTGAGC
GGAAAGATGGCCGCTTCCCGGCCCTGCTGCAGGGAGCTCAAAATGGAGGACGCGGCGCTCGGGAGAGCGG
GCGGGTGAGTCACCCACACAAAGGAAAAGGGCCTTTCCGTCCTCAGCCGTCGCTTCATGTGACTCCACGG
AGTACCGGGCGCCGTCCAGGCACCTCGATTAGTTCTCGAGCTTTTGGAGTACGTCGTCTTTAGGTTGGGG
GGAGGGGTTTTATGCGATGGAGTTTCCCCACACTGAGTGGGTGGAGACTGAAGTTAGGCCAGCTTGGCAC
TTGATGTAATTCTCCTTGGAATTTGCCCTTTTTGAGTTTGGATCTTGGTTCATTCTCAAGCCTCAGACAG
TGGTTCAAAGTTTTTTTCTTCCATTTCAGGTGTCGTGAGGCTAGCACCGCCACCATGGGGCGGAAGAAAA
TACAAATCACACGCATAATGGATGAAAGGAACCGACAGACTTTAAGAAAGAAAGGCCTTAATGGTTGTGA
GAGCCCTGATGCTGACGATTACTTTGAGCACAGTCCACTCTCGGAGGACAGATTCAGCAAACTAAATGAA
GATAGTGATTTTATTTTCAAACGAGGCCCTCCTGGTCTGCCACCTCAGAACTTTTCAATGTCTGTCACAG
TTCCAGTGACCAGCCCCAATGCTTTGTCCTACACTAACCCAGGGAGTTCACTGGTGTCCCCATCTTTGGC
AGCCAGCTCAACGTTAACAGATTCAAGCATGCTCTCTCCACCTCAAACCACATTACATAGAAATGTGTCT
CCTGGAGCTCCTCAGAGACCACCAAGTACTGGCAATGCAGGTGGGATGTTGAGCACTACAGACCTCACAG
TGCCAAATGGAGCTGGAAGCAGTCCAGTGGGGAATGGATTTGTAAACTCAAGAGCTTCTCCAAATTTGAT
TGGAGCTACTGGTGCAAATAGCTTAGGCAAAGTCATGCCTACAAAGTCTCCCCCTCCACCAGGTGGTGGT
AATCTTGGAATGAACAGTAGGAAACCAGATCTTCGAGTTGTCATCCCCCCTTCAAGCAAGGGCATGATGC
CTCCACTAAATACCCAGAGGATCAGTAGTTCTCAAGCCACTCAACCTCTTGCTACCCCAGTCGTGTCTGT
GACAACCCCAAGCTTGCCTCCGCAAGGACTTGTGTACTCAGCAATGCCGACTGCCTACAACACTGATTAT
TCACTGACCAGCGCTGACCTGTCAGCCCTTCAAGGCTTCAACTCGCCAGGAATGCTGTCGCTGGGACAGG
TGTCGGCCTGGCAGCAGCACCACCTAGGACAAGCAGCCCTCAGCTCTCTTGTTGCTGGAGGGCAGTTATC
TCAGGGTTCCAATTTATCCATTAATACCAACCAAAACATCAGCATCAAGTCCGAACCGATTTCACCTCCT
CGGGATCGTATGACCCCATCGGGCTTCCAGCAGCAGCAGCAGCAGCAGCAGCAGCAGCAGCCGCCGCCAC
CACCGCAGCCCCAGCCACAACCCCCGCAGCCCCAGCCCCGACAGGAAATGGGGCGCTCCCCTGTGGACAG
TCTGAGCAGCTCTAGTAGCTCCTATGATGGCAGTGATCGGGAGGATCCACGGGGCGACTTCCATTCTCCA
ATTGTGCTTGGCCGACCCCCAAACACTGAGGACAGAGAAAGCCCTTCTGTAAAGCGAATGAGGATGGACG
CGTGGGTGACCTAGTAATGAACTAGTCCGTAACTTGAAAGTATTTCGATTTCTTGGCTTTATATATCTTG
TGGAAAGGACGATATACTAACCACGCCCGTTACAAGACGCGTTAAGTCGACAATCAACCTCTGGATTACA
AAATTTGTGAAAGATTGACTGGTATTCTTAACTATGTTGCTCCTTTTACGCTATGTGGATACGCTGCTTT
AATGCCTTTGTATCATGCTATTGCTTCCCGTATGGCTTTCATTTTCTCCTCCTTGTATAAATCCTGGTTG
CTGTCTCTTTATGAGGAGTTGTGGCCCGTTGTCAGGCAACGTGGCGTGGTGTGCACTGTGTTTGCTGACG
CAACCCCCACTGGTTGGGGCATTGCCACCACCTGTCAGCTCCTTTCCGGGACTTTCGCTTTCCCCCTCCC
TATTGCCACGGCGGAACTCATCGCCGCCTGCCTTGCCCGCTGCTGGACAGGGGCTCGGCTGTTGGGCACT
GACAATTCCGTGGTGTTGTCGGGGAAATCATCGTCCTTTCCTTGGCTGCTCGCCTGTGTTGCCACCTGGA
TTCTGCGCGGGACGTCCTTCTGCTACGTCCCTTCGGCCCTCAATCCAGCGGACCTTCCTTCCCGCGGCCT
GCTGCCGGCTCTGCGGCCTCTTCCGCGTCTTCGCCTTCGCCCTCAGACGAGTCGGATCTCCCTTTGGGCC
GCCTCCCCGCGTCGACTTTAAGACCAATGACTTACAAGGCAGCTGTAGATCTTAGCCACTTTTTAAAAGA
AAAGGGGGGACTGGAAGGGCTAATTCACTCCCAACGAAGACAAGATCTGCTTTTTGCTTGTACTGGGTCT
CTCTGGTTAGACCAGATCTGAGCCTGGGAGCTCTCTGGCTAACTAGGGAACCCACTGCTTAAGCCTCAAT
AAAGCTTGCCTTGAGTGCTTCAAGTAGTGTGTGCCCGTCTGTTGTGTGACTCTGGTAACTAGAGATCCCT
CAGACCCTTTTAGTCAGTGTGGAAAATCTCTAGCAGTACGTATAGTAGTTCATGTCATCTTATTATTCAG
TATTTATAACTTGCAAAGAAATGAATATCAGAGAGTGAGAGGAACTTGTTTATTGCAGCTTATAATGGTT
ACAAATAAAGCAATAGCATCACAAATTTCACAAATAAAGCATTTTTTTCACTGCATTCTAGTTGTGGTTT
GTCCAAACTCATCAATGTATCTTATCATGTCTGGCTCTAGCTATCCCGCCCCTAACTCCGCCCATCCCGC
CCCTAACTCCGCCCAGTTCCGCCCATTCTCCGCCCCATGGCTGACTAATTTTTTTTATTTATGCAGAGGC
CGAGGCCGCCTCGGCCTCTGAGCTATTCCAGAAGTAGTGAGGAGGCTTTTTTGGAGGCCTAGGGACGTAC
CCAATTCGCCCTATAGTGAGTCGTATTACGCGCGCTCACTGGCCGTCGTTTTACAACGTCGTGACTGGGA
AAACCCTGGCGTTACCCAACTTAATCGCCTTGCAGCACATCCCCCTTTCGCCAGCTGGCGTAATAGCGAA
GAGGCCCGCACCGATCGCCCTTCCCAACAGTTGCGCAGCCTGAATGGCGAATGGG
[124 nt withheld, positions 6986-7109]
C
[91 nt withheld, positions 7111-7201]
A
[49 nt withheld, positions 7203-7251]
CCTTTGACGTTGGAGTCCACGTTCTTT
[37 nt withheld, positions 7279-7315]
ACCCTATCTCGGTCTATTCTTTTGATTTATAAGGGATTTTGCCGATTTCGGCCTATTGGTTAAAAAATGA
GCTGATTTAACAAAAATTTAACGCGAATTTTAACAAAATATTAACGCTTACAATTTAGGTGGCACTTTTC
GGGGAAATGTGCGCGGAACCCCTATTTGTTTATTTTTCTAAATACATTCAAATATGTATCCGCTCATGAG
ACAATAACCCTGATAAATGCTTCAATAATATTGAAAAAGGAAGAGTATGAGTATTCAACATTTCCGTGTC
GCCCTTATTCCCTTTTTTGCGGCATTTTGCCTTCCTGTTTTTGCTCACCCAGAAACGCTGGTGAAAGTAA
AAGATGCTGAAGATCAGTTGGGTGCACGAGTGGGTTACATCGAACTGGATCTCAACAGCGGTAAGATCCT
TGAGAGTTTTCGCCCCGAAGAACGTTTTCCAATGATGAGCACTTTTAAAGTTCTGCTATGTGGCGCGGTA
TTATCCCGTATTGACGCCGGGCAAGAGCAACTCGGTCGCCGCATACACTATTCTCAGAATGACTTGGTTG
AGTACTCACCAGTCACAGAAAAGCATCTTACGGATGGCATGACAGTAAGAGAATTATGCAGTGCTGCCAT
AACCATGAGTGATAACACTGCGGCCAACTTACTTCTGACAACGATCGGAGGACCGAAGGAGCTAACCGCT
TTTTTGCACAACATGGGGGATCATGTAACTCGCCTTGATCGTTGGGAACCGGAGCTGAATGAAGCCATAC
CAAACGACGAGCGTGACACCACGATGCCTGTAGCAATGGCAACAACGTTGCGCAAACTATTAACTGGCGA
ACTACTTACTCTAGCTTCCCGGCAACAATTAATAGACTGGATGGAGGCGGATAAAGTTGCAGGACCACTT
CTGCGCTCGGCCCTTCCGGCTGGCTGGTTTATTGCTGATAAATCTGGAGCCGGTGAGCGTGGGTCTCGCG
GTATCATTGCAGCACTGGGGCCAGATGGTAAGCCCTCCCGTATCGTAGTTATCTACACGACGGGGAGTCA
GGCAACTATGGATGAACGAAATAGACAGATCGCTGAGATAGGTGCCTCACTGATTAAGCATTGGTAACTG
TCAGACCAAGTTTACTCATATATACTTTAGATTGATTTAAAACTTCATTTTTAATTTAAAAGGATCTAGG
TGAAGATCCTTTTTGATAATCTCATGACCAAAATCCCTTAACGTGAGTTTTCGTTCCACTGAGCGTCAGA
CCCCGTAGAAAAGATCAAAGGATCTTCTTGAGATCCTTTTTTTCTGCGCGTAATCTGCTGCTTGCAAACA
AAAAAACCACCGCTACCAGCGGTGGTTTGTTTGCCGGATCAAGAGCTACCAACTCTTTTTCCGAAGGTAA
CTGGCTTCAGCAGAGCGCAGATACCAAATACTGTTCTTCTAGTGTAGCCGTAGTTAGGCCACCACTTCAA
GAACTCTGTAGCACCGCCTACATACCTCGCTCTGCTAATCCTGTTACCAGTGGCTGCTGCCAGTGGCGAT
AAGTCGTGTCTTACCGGGTTGGACTCAAGACGATAGTTACCGGATAAGGCGCAGCGGTCGGGCTGAACGG
GGGGTTCGTGCACACAGCCCAGCTTGGAGCGAACGACCTACACCGAACTGAGATACCTACAGCGTGAGCT
ATGAGAAAGCGCCACGCTTCCCGAAGGGAGAAAGGCGGACAGGTATCCGGTAAGCGGCAGGGTCGGAACA
GGAGAGCGCACGAGGGAGCTTCCAGGGGGAAACGCCTGGTATCTTTATAGTCCTGTCGGGTTTCGCCACC
TCTGACTTGAGCGTCGATTTTTGTGATGCTCGTCAGGGGGGCGGAGCCTATGGAAAAACGCCAGCAACGC
GGCCTTTTTACGGTTCCTGGCCTTTTGCTGGCCTTTTGCTCACATGTTCTTTCCTGCGTTATCCCCTGAT
TCTGTGGATAACCGTATTACCGCCTTTGAGTGAGCTGATACCGCTCGCCGCAGCCGAACGACCGAGCGCA
GCGAGTCAGTGAGCGAGGAAGCGGAAGAGCGCCCAATACGCAAACCGCCTCTCCCCGCGCGTTGGCCGAT
TCATTAATGCAGCTGGCACGACAGGTTTCCCGACTGGAAAGCGGGCAGTGAGCGCAACGCAATTAATGTG
AGTTAGCTCACTCATTAGGCACCCCAGGCTTTACACTTTATGCTTCCGGCTCGTATGTTGTGTGGAATTG
TGAGCGGATAACAATTTCACACAGGAAACAGCTATGACCATGATTACGCCAAGCGCGCAATTAACCCTCA
CTAAAGGGAACAAAAGCTGGAGCTGCAAGC
Features (pLannotate 1.2.2; 31 found; start..end, strand, type, name):
      5..231     +  promoter       RSV promoter: Rous sarcoma virus enhancer/promoter
    232..412     +  LTR            5' LTR (truncated): truncated 5' long terminal repeat (LTR) from HIV-1
    459..584     +  misc_feature   HIV-1 Ψ: packaging signal of human immunodeficiency virus type 1
    568..931     +  CDS            HIV-1 gag (fragment): gag protein from human immunodeficiency virus 1; gag
   1077..1310    +  misc_feature   RRE: The Rev response element (RRE) of HIV-1 allows for Rev-dependent mRNA export from the nucleus to the cytoplasm.
   1687..1713    +  CDS            Rev (fragment): human immunodeficiency virus 1 (HIV-1) Rev protein; rev; enhances nuclear export of unspliced and incompletely spliced viral mRNAs
   1720..1743    +  promoter       SV40 promoter (fragment): SV40 early promoter
   1744..1815    +  promoter       SV40 promoter (fragment): SV40 enhancer and early promoter
   1839..1974    +  rep_origin     SV40 ori: SV40 origin of replication
   2020..2616    +  CDS            PuroR (fragment): puromycin N-acetyltransferase; pac from Streptomyces; confers resistance to puromycin
   2665..2782    +  misc_feature   cPPT/CTS: central polypurine tract and central termination sequence of HIV-1
   2847..2913    +  CDS            small t antigen (fragment): SV40 (simian virus 40) small t antigen
   2920..4098    +  promoter       EF-1α promoter: strong constitutive promoter for human elongation factor EF-1α
   4115..5401    +  CDS            Mef2a (fragment): MEF2A_MOUSE - Experimental evidence at protein level: Swiss-Prot protein existence level 1. Transcriptional activator which binds specifically to the MEF2 element, 5'-YTA[AT](4)TAR-3', found in numerous muscle-specific genes. Also involved in the activation of numerous growth factor- and stress-induced genes. Mediates cellular functions not only in skeletal and cardiac muscle development, but also in neuronal differentiation and survival. Plays diverse roles in the control of cell growth, survival and apoptosis via p38 MAPK signaling in muscle-specific and/or growth factor-related transcriptio
   5417..5470    +  promoter       U6 promoter (fragment): RNA polymerase III promoter for human U6 snRNA
   5512..6100    +  misc_feature   WPRE: woodchuck hepatitis virus posttranscriptional regulatory element
   6151..6170    +  misc_feature   cPPT/CTS (fragment): central polypurine tract and central termination sequence of HIV-1
   6172..6405    +  LTR            3' LTR (ΔU3): self-inactivating 3' long terminal repeat (LTR) from HIV-1
   6483..6604    +  polyA_signal   SV40 poly(A) signal: SV40 polyadenylation signal
   6644..6779    +  rep_origin     SV40 ori: SV40 origin of replication
   6800..6818    -  promoter       T7 promoter: promoter for bacteriophage T7 RNA polymerase
   6826..6981    +  CDS            lacZα (fragment): LacZα fragment of β-galactosidase; lacZ fragment
   6986..7414    +  rep_origin     f1 ori (sequence partly withheld): f1 bacteriophage origin of replication; arrow indicates direction of (+) strand synthesis
   7467..7571    +  promoter       AmpR promoter: bla
   7572..8432    +  CDS            AmpR: β-lactamase; bla; confers resistance to ampicillin, carbenicillin, and related antibiotics
   8603..9191    +  rep_origin     ori: high-copy-number ColE1/pMB1/pBR322/pUC origin of replication
   9374..9466    +  CDS            lacI (fragment): lac repressor; lacI; The lac repressor binds to the lac operator to inhibit transcription in E. coli. This inhibition can be relieved by adding lactose or isopropyl-β-D-thiogalactopyranoside (IPTG).
   9479..9500    +  protein_bind   CAP binding site: CAP binding activates transcription in the presence of cAMP. E. coli catabolite activator protein
   9515..9545    +  promoter       lac promoter: promoter for the E. coli lac operon
   9553..9569    +  protein_bind   lac operator: The lac repressor binds to the lac operator to inhibit transcription in E. coli. This inhibition can be relieved by adding lactose or isopropyl-β-D-thiogalactopyranoside (IPTG). lac repressor encoded by lacI
   9614..9632    +  promoter       T3 promoter: promoter for bacteriophage T3 RNA polymerase
