[The description below was written by a language model from this plasmid's Addgene catalogue record and pLannotate feature annotations shown in this document.]
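Description:
TFORF0296 is a third-generation-style, self-inactivating lentiviral expression plasmid built on the pLX_TRC317 backbone and carrying the human transcription factor MEF2A as a synthesized open reading frame. It belongs to a barcoded transcription factor ORF collection in which each construct carries a unique 24-bp barcode, so that the overexpressed factor can be identified by sequencing in pooled screens. In bacteria the plasmid is maintained through a high-copy ColE1/pUC-type origin and selected with ampicillin via the β-lactamase gene. An f1 origin and remnants of a lac/T3/T7 cloning region are also present in the backbone. The depositor notes that recombination can occur during propagation, as is common for LTR-containing plasmids.

The viral portion begins with an RSV promoter fused to a truncated HIV-1 5' LTR, which drives Tat-independent genomic RNA production in packaging cells. This is followed by the Ψ packaging signal with a gag fragment, the RRE for Rev-dependent nuclear export, and a cPPT/CTS element that aids nuclear import. An SV40 early promoter drives puromycin N-acetyltransferase for selection of transduced mammalian cells. Downstream, the EF-1α promoter provides strong constitutive expression of the MEF2A ORF. The annotation tool matched this ORF to the mouse Mef2a protein entry, but the catalogue record lists it as human. A WPRE after the insert enhances transcript stability and expression, and the ΔU3 3' LTR inactivates LTR-driven transcription after integration. The barcode is not annotated in the feature table, so its exact position is not stated. A short U6 promoter fragment lies between the ORF and the WPRE. The construct is used to overexpress MEF2A, individually or in pooled libraries, in directed-differentiation and cell-fate screens.
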