Addgene plasmid #142592: TFORF0296
Purpose: Lentiviral vector for overexpressing transcription factor ORFs with unique 24-bp barcodes. Barcodes facilitate identification of transcription factors in pooled screens.
Depositing lab: Feng Zhang. Depositing organization: Broad Institute. Publication: A transcription factor atlas of directed differentiation. Joung J, Ma S, Tay T, Geiger-Schuller KR, Kirchgatterer PC, Verdine VK, Guo B, Arias-Garcia MA, Allen WE, Singh A, Kuksenko O, Abudayyeh OO, Gootenberg JS, Fu Z, Macrae RK, Buenrostro JD, Regev A, Zhang F. Cell. 2023 Jan 5;186(1):209-229.e26. doi: 10.1016/j.cell.2022.11.026. PubMed 36608654.
Backbone
  Vector backbone: pLX_TRC317
  Backbone manufacturer: Broad Institute Genetic Perturbation Platform
  Backbone size w/o insert (bp): 8264
  Vector type: Mammalian Expression, Lentiviral
  Selectable markers: Puromycin
Growth in bacteria
  Bacterial resistance: Ampicillin, 100 μg/mL
  Growth temperature: 37°C
  Growth strain: NEB Stable
  Copy number: High Copy
Gene/Insert
  Gene/Insert name: MEF2A
  Species: H. sapiens (human)
  Insert size (bp): 1391
  Entrez Gene: MEF2A (a.k.a. ADCAD1, RSRFC4, RSRFC9, mef2)
  Promoter: EF1a
  Cloning method: Unknown
  Sequencing primers: 5′ GGGTGGAGACTGAAGTTAGGCCAG; 3′ CACATAGCGTAAAAGGAGCAACATAG
Terms and licenses: Academic/Nonprofit Terms; Industry Terms: Not Available to Industry
Depositor comments: XM_011521587,NM_001130928,ENST00000449277 . The transcription factor ORF portion of this plasmid was synthesized by Genewiz. Please test multiple small colonies in case of plasmid recombination. To make this collection available in a timely manner, a portion of this collection was not fully sequenced by Addgene. If an Addgene verified full plasmid sequence is not available, please contact us prior to placing an order to request the full sequence.
How to cite: TFORF0296 was a gift from Feng Zhang (Addgene plasmid # 142592 ; http://n2t.net/addgene:142592 ; RRID:Addgene_142592)
