>Addgene plasmid #142592 | TFORF0296 | depositor partial sequence | sequence record 279914 | Insert
ACCGCCACCATGGGGCGGAAGAAAATACAAATCACACGCATAATGGATGAAAGGAACCGACAGACTTTAA
GAAAGAAAGGCCTTAATGGTTGTGAGAGCCCTGATGCTGACGATTACTTTGAGCACAGTCCACTCTCGGA
GGACAGATTCAGCAAACTAAATGAAGATAGTGATTTTATTTTCAAACGAGGCCCTCCTGGTCTGCCACCT
CAGAACTTTTCAATGTCTGTCACAGTTCCAGTGACCAGCCCCAATGCTTTGTCCTACACTAACCCAGGGA
GTTCACTGGTGTCCCCATCTTTGGCAGCCAGCTCAACGTTAACAGATTCAAGCATGCTCTCTCCACCTCA
AACCACATTACATAGAAATGTGTCTCCTGGAGCTCCTCAGAGACCACCAAGTACTGGCAATGCAGGTGGG
ATGTTGAGCACTACAGACCTCACAGTGCCAAATGGAGCTGGAAGCAGTCCAGTGGGGAATGGATTTGTAA
ACTCAAGAGCTTCTCCAAATTTGATTGGAGCTACTGGTGCAAATAGCTTAGGCAAAGTCATGCCTACAAA
GTCTCCCCCTCCACCAGGTGGTGGTAATCTTGGAATGAACAGTAGGAAACCAGATCTTCGAGTTGTCATC
CCCCCTTCAAGCAAGGGCATGATGCCTCCACTAAATACCCAGAGGATCAGTAGTTCTCAAGCCACTCAAC
CTCTTGCTACCCCAGTCGTGTCTGTGACAACCCCAAGCTTGCCTCCGCAAGGACTTGTGTACTCAGCAAT
GCCGACTGCCTACAACACTGATTATTCACTGACCAGCGCTGACCTGTCAGCCCTTCAAGGCTTCAACTCG
CCAGGAATGCTGTCGCTGGGACAGGTGTCGGCCTGGCAGCAGCACCACCTAGGACAAGCAGCCCTCAGCT
CTCTTGTTGCTGGAGGGCAGTTATCTCAGGGTTCCAATTTATCCATTAATACCAACCAAAACATCAGCAT
CAAGTCCGAACCGATTTCACCTCCTCGGGATCGTATGACCCCATCGGGCTTCCAGCAGCAGCAGCAGCAG
CAGCAGCAGCAGCAGCCGCCGCCACCACCGCAGCCCCAGCCACAACCCCCGCAGCCCCAGCCCCGACAGG
AAATGGGGCGCTCCCCTGTGGACAGTCTGAGCAGCTCTAGTAGCTCCTATGATGGCAGTGATCGGGAGGA
TCCACGGGGCGACTTCCATTCTCCAATTGTGCTTGGCCGACCCCCAAACACTGAGGACAGAGAAAGCCCT
TCTGTAAAGCGAATGAGGATGGACGCGTGGGTGACCTAGTAATGAACTAGTCCGTAACTTGAAAGTATTT
CGATTTCTTGGCTTTATATATCTTGTGGAAAGGACGATATACTAACCACGCCCGTTACAAG
