>Addgene plasmid #142592 | TFORF0296 | depositor partial sequence | sequence record 279915 | Barcode
TATACTAACCACGCCCGTTACAAG
